>Addgene plasmid #108120 | pC1-SypHer3s-IMS | addgene full sequence | sequence record 262557 | Addgene NGS Result
TAGTTATTAATAGTAATCAATTACGGGGTCATTAGTTCATAGCCCATATATGGAGTTCCGCGTTACATAA
CTTACGGTAAATGGCCCGCCTGGCTGACCGCCCAACGACCCCCGCCCATTGACGTCAATAATGACGTATG
TTCCCATAGTAACGCCAATAGGGACTTTCCATTGACGTCAATGGGTGGAGTATTTACGGTAAACTGCCCA
CTTGGCAGTACATCAAGTGTATCATATGCCAAGTACGCCCCCTATTGACGTCAATGACGGTAAATGGCCC
GCCTGGCATTATGCCCAGTACATGACCTTATGGGACTTTCCTACTTGGCAGTACATCTACGTATTAGTCA
TCGCTATTACCATGGTGATGCGGTTTTGGCAGTACATCAATGGGCGTGGATAGCGGTTTGACTCACGGGG
ATTTCCAAGTCTCCACCCCATTGACGTCAATGGGAGTTTGTTTTGGCACCAAAATCAACGGGACTTTCCA
AAATGTCGTAACAACTCCGCCCCATTGACGCAAATGGGCGGTAGGCGTGTACGGTGGGAGGTCTATATAA
GCAGAGCTGGTTTAGTGAACCGTCAGATCCGCTAGCGCCACCATGGCGGCTCTGAAGAGTTGGCTGTCGC
GCAGCGTAACTTCATTCTTCAGGTACAGACAGTGTTTGTGTGTTCCTGTTGTGGCTAACTTTAAGAAGCG
GTGTTTCTCAGAATTGATAAGACCATGGCACAAAACTGTGACGATTGGCTTTGGAGTAACCCTGTGTGCG
GTTCCTATTAAGCTTCGAATTCTGCAGTCGACGGTACCGCGGGCCCGGGATCCACCCGTCGCCACCTCTG
GACCGCTGCACATTGGTTTGATTCCCACAGTTGGACCGTACCTGCTACCGCATATTATCCCTATGCTGCA
CCAGACCTTTCCAAAGCTGGAAATGTATCTGCATGAAGCACAGACCCACCAGTTACTGGCGCAACTGGAC
AGCGGCAAACTCGATTGCGTGATCCTCGCGCTGGTGAAAGAGAGCGAAGCATTCATTGAAGTGCCGTTGT
TTGATGAGCCAATGTTGCTGGCTATCTATGAAGATCACCCGTGGGCGAACCGCGAATGCGTACCGATGGC
CGATCTGGCAGGGGAAAAACTGCTGATGCTGGAAGATGGTCACTCTTTGCGCGATCAGGCAATGTCCGCC
GGCTTCAACAGCGACAACGTCTATATCATGGCCGACAAGCAGAAGAACGGCATCAAGGCCAACTTCAAGA
TCCGCCACAACGTCGAGGACGGCAGCGTGCAGCTCGCCGACCACTACCAGCAGAACACCCCCATCGGCGA
CGGCCCCGTGCTGCTGCCCGACAACCACTACCTGAGCTTCCAGTCCGTCCTGAGCAAAGACCCCAACGAG
AAGCGCGATCACATGGTCCTGCAGGAGTTCGTGACCGCCGCCGGGATCACTCTCGGCATGGACGAGCTGT
ACAACGTGGATGGCGGTAGCGGTGGCACCGGCAGCAAGGGCGAGGAGCTGTTCACCGGGGTGGTGCCCAT
CCTGGTCGAGCTGGACGGCGACGTAAACGGCCACAAGTTCAGCGTGTCCGGCGAGGGCGAGGGCGATGCC
ACCTACGGCAAGCTGACCCTGAAGCTGATCTGCACCACCGGCAAGCTGCCCGTGCCCTGGCCCACCCTCG
TGACCACCCTCGGCTACGGCCTGAAGTGCTTCGCCCGCTACCCCGACCACATGAAGCAGCACGACTTCTT
CAAGTCCGCCATGCCCGAAGGCTACGTCCAGGAGCGCACCATCTTCTTCAAGGACGACGGCAACTACAAG
ACCCGCGCCGAGGTGAAGTTCGAGGGCGACACCCTGGTGAACCGCATCGAGCTGAAGGGCATCGGCTTCA
AGGAGGACGGCAACATCCTGGGGCACAAGCTGGAGTACAACGGCACCGGTTTCTGTTTTGAAGCCGGGGC
GGATGAAGATACACACTTCCGCGCGACCAGCCTGGAAACTCTGCGCAACATGGTGGCGGCAGGTAGCGGG
ATCACTTTACTGCCAGCGCTGGCTGTGCCGCCGGAGCGCAAACGCGATGGGGTTGTTTATCTGCCGTGCA
TTAAGCCGGAACCACGCCGCACTATTGGCCTGGTTTATCGTCCTGGCTCACCGCTGCGCAGCCGCTATGA
GCAGCTGGCAGAGGCCATCCGCGCAAGAATGGATGGACATTTCGATAAAGTTTTGAAACAGGCGTTGTAA
AGCGGCCGCGACTCTAGATCATAATCAGCCATACCACATTTGTAGAGGTTTTACTTGCTTTAAAAAACCT
CCCACACCTCCCCCTGAACCTGAAACATAAAATGAATGCAATTGTTGTTGTTAACTTGTTTATTGCAGCT
TATAATGGTTACAAATAAAGCAATAGCATCACAAATTTCACAAATAAAGCATTTTTTTCACTGCATTCTA
GTTGTGGTTTGTCCAAACTCATCAATGTATCTTAAGGCGTAAATTGTAAGCGTTAATATTTTGTTAAAAT
TCGCGTTAAATTTTTGTTAAATCAGCTCATTTTTTAACCAATAGGCCGAAATCGGCAAAATCCCTTATAA
ATCAAAAGAATAGACCGAGATAGGGT
[37 nt withheld, positions 2617-2653]
AAAGAACGTGGACTCCAACGTCAAAGG
[49 nt withheld, positions 2681-2729]
T
[91 nt withheld, positions 2731-2821]
G
[124 nt withheld, positions 2823-2946]
CAGGTGGCACTTTTCGGGGAAATGTGCGCGGAACCCCTATTTGTTTATTTTTCTAAATACATTCAAATAT
GTATCCGCTCATGAGACAATAACCCTGATAAATGCTTCAATAATATTGAAAAAGGAAGAGTCCTGAGGCG
GAAAGAACCAGCTGTGGAATGTGTGTCAGTTAGGGTGTGGAAAGTCCCCAGGCTCCCCAGCAGGCAGAAG
TATGCAAAGCATGCATCTCAATTAGTCAGCAACCAGGTGTGGAAAGTCCCCAGGCTCCCCAGCAGGCAGA
AGTATGCAAAGCATGCATCTCAATTAGTCAGCAACCATAGTCCCGCCCCTAACTCCGCCCATCCCGCCCC
TAACTCCGCCCATCCCGCCCCTAACTCCGCCCAGTTCCGCCCATTCTCCGCCCCATGGCTGACTAATTTT
TTTTATTTATGCAGAGGCCGAGGCCGCCTCGGCCTCTGAGCTATTCCAGAAGTAGTGAGGAGGCTTTTTT
GGAGGCCTAGGCTTTTGCAAAGATCGATCAAGAGACAGGATGAGGATCGTTTCGCATGATTGAACAAGAT
GGATTGCACGCAGGTTCTCCGGCCGCTTGGGTGGAGAGGCTATTCGGCTATGACTGGGCACAACAGACAA
TCGGCTGCTCTGATGCCGCCGTGTTCCGGCTGTCAGCGCAGGGGCGCCCGGTTCTTTTTGTCAAGACCGA
CCTGTCCGGTGCCCTGAATGAACTGCAAGACGAGGCAGCGCGGCTATCGTGGCTGGCCACGACGGGCGTT
CCTTGCGCAGCTGTGCTCGACGTTGTCACTGAAGCGGGAAGGGACTGGCTGCTATTGGGCGAAGTGCCGG
GGCAGGATCTCCTGTCATCTCACCTTGCTCCTGCCGAGAAAGTATCCATCATGGCTGATGCAATGCGGCG
GCTGCATACGCTTGATCCGGCTACCTGCCCATTCGACCACCAAGCGAAACATCGCATCGAGCGAGCACGT
ACTCGGATGGAAGCCGGTCTTGTCGATCAGGATGATCTGGACGAAGAGCATCAGGGGCTCGCGCCAGCCG
AACTGTTCGCCAGGCTCAAGGCGAGCATGCCCGACGGCGAGGATCTCGTCGTGACCCATGGCGATGCCTG
CTTGCCGAATATCATGGTGGAAAATGGCCGCTTTTCTGGATTCATCGACTGTGGCCGGCTGGGTGTGGCG
GACCGCTATCAGGACATAGCGTTGGCTACCCGTGATATTGCTGAAGAGCTTGGCGGCGAATGGGCTGACC
GCTTCCTCGTGCTTTACGGTATCGCCGCTCCCGATTCGCAGCGCATCGCCTTCTATCGCCTTCTTGACGA
GTTCTTCTGAGCGGGACTCTGGGGTTCGAAATGACCGACCAAGCGACGCCCAACCTGCCATCACGAGATT
TCGATTCCACCGCCGCCTTCTATGAAAGGTTGGGCTTCGGAATCGTTTTCCGGGACGCCGGCTGGATGAT
CCTCCAGCGCGGGGATCTCATGCTGGAGTTCTTCGCCCACCCTAGGGGGAGGCTAACTGAAACACGGAAG
GAGACAATACCGGAAGGAACCCGCGCTATGACGGCAATAAAAAGACAGAATAAAACGCACGGTGTTGGGT
CGTTTGTTCATAAACGCGGGGTTCGGTCCCAGGGCTGGCACTCTGTCGATACCCCACCGAGACCCCATTG
GGGCCAATACGCCCGCGTTTCTTCCTTTTCCCCACCCCACCCCCCAAGTTCGGGTGAAGGCCCAGGGCTC
GCAGCCAACGTCGGGGCGGCAGGCCCTGCCATAGCCTCAGGTTACTCATATATACTTTAGATTGATTTAA
AACTTCATTTTTAATTTAAAAGGATCTAGGTGAAGATCCTTTTTGATAATCTCATGACCAAAATCCCTTA
ACGTGAGTTTTCGTTCCACTGAGCGTCAGACCCCGTAGAAAAGATCAAAGGATCTTCTTGAGATCCTTTT
TTTCTGCGCGTAATCTGCTGCTTGCAAACAAAAAAACCACCGCTACCAGCGGTGGTTTGTTTGCCGGATC
AAGAGCTACCAACTCTTTTTCCGAAGGTAACTGGCTTCAGCAGAGCGCAGATACCAAATACTGTTCTTCT
AGTGTAGCCGTAGTTAGGCCACCACTTCAAGAACTCTGTAGCACCGCCTACATACCTCGCTCTGCTAATC
CTGTTACCAGTGGCTGCTGCCAGTGGCGATAAGTCGTGTCTTACCGGGTTGGACTCAAGACGATAGTTAC
CGGATAAGGCGCAGCGGTCGGGCTGAACGGGGGGTTCGTGCACACAGCCCAGCTTGGAGCGAACGACCTA
CACCGAACTGAGATACCTACAGCGTGAGCTATGAGAAAGCGCCACGCTTCCCGAAGGGAGAAAGGCGGAC
AGGTATCCGGTAAGCGGCAGGGTCGGAACAGGAGAGCGCACGAGGGAGCTTCCAGGGGGAAACGCCTGGT
ATCTTTATAGTCCTGTCGGGTTTCGCCACCTCTGACTTGAGCGTCGATTTTTGTGATGCTCGTCAGGGGG
GCGGAGCCTATGGAAAAACGCCAGCAACGCGGCCTTTTTACGGTTCCTGGCCTTTTGCTGGCCTTTTGCT
CACATGTTCTTTCCTGCGTTATCCCCTGATTCTGTGGATAACCGTATTACCGCCATGCAT
Features (pLannotate 1.2.2; 18 found; start..end, strand, type, name):
     61..364     +  enhancer       CMV enhancer: human cytomegalovirus immediate early enhancer
    365..568     +  promoter       CMV promoter: human cytomegalovirus (CMV) immediate early promoter
    603..779     +  CDS            DIABLO (fragment): DBLOH_HUMAN - Also known as SMAC. Experimental evidence at protein level: Swiss-Prot protein existence level 1. Promotes apoptosis by activating caspases in the cytochrome c/Apaf-1/caspase-9 pathway. Acts by opposing the inhibitory activity of inhibitor of apoptosis proteins (IAP). Inhibits the activity of BIRC6/bruce by inhibiting its binding to caspases. Isoform 3 attenuates the stability and apoptosis-inhibiting activity of XIAP/BIRC4 by promoting XIAP/BIRC4 ubiquitination and degradation through the ubiquitin-proteasome pathway. Isoform 3 also disrupts XIAP/BIRC4 interacting with processed
    780..823     +  misc_feature   MCS (fragment): multiple cloning site
    840..2234    +  CDS            HyPer-3: improved fluorescent indicator for intracellular H2O2 (Bilan et al., 2013)
   2257..2340    +  CDS            large T antigen (fragment): large T antigen from SV40 (simian virus 40)
   2363..2484    +  polyA_signal   SV40 poly(A) signal: SV40 polyadenylation signal
   2518..2946    -  rep_origin     f1 ori (sequence partly withheld): f1 bacteriophage origin of replication; arrow indicates direction of (+) strand synthesis
   2973..3077    +  promoter       AmpR promoter: bla
   3120..3191    +  promoter       SV40 promoter (fragment): SV40 enhancer and early promoter
   3192..3263    +  promoter       SV40 promoter (fragment): SV40 enhancer and early promoter
   3267..3287    +  rep_origin     SV40 ori (fragment): SV40 origin of replication
   3308..3443    +  rep_origin     SV40 ori: SV40 origin of replication
   3492..4286    +  CDS            NeoR/KanR: aminoglycoside phosphotransferase from Tn5; aph(3')-II (or nptII); confers resistance to neomycin, kanamycin, and G418 (Geneticin®)
   4307..4459    +  CDS            ble (fragment): BLE_KLEPN - Experimental evidence at protein level: Swiss-Prot protein existence level 1. Binding protein with a strong affinity to the bleomycin family of antibiotics. Binds to CL990; an antimitotic-antibiotic compound. From Klebsiella pneumoniae.
   4518..4565    +  polyA_signal   HSV TK poly(A) signal: herpes simplex virus thymidine kinase polyadenylation signal (Cole and Stacy, 1985)
   4656..4672    -  polyA_signal   bGH poly(A) signal (fragment): bovine growth hormone polyadenylation signal
   4894..5482    +  rep_origin     ori: high-copy-number ColE1/pMB1/pBR322/pUC origin of replication
