[The description below was written by a language model from this plasmid's Addgene catalogue record and pLannotate feature annotations shown in this document.]
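Description:
pC1-SypHer3s-IMS is a mammalian expression plasmid built on the Evrogen pC1 backbone, about 5.6 kb in total (the catalogue lists 5,578 bp; the sequenced record is 5,596 nt). It is maintained in E. coli at high copy through a ColE1/pUC-type origin and selected with kanamycin. The resistance gene is the Tn5 NeoR/KanR aminoglycoside phosphotransferase, placed behind both a bacterial (bla) promoter and the SV40 early promoter/origin and followed by an HSV TK polyadenylation signal. The same cassette can therefore confer G418 resistance in mammalian cells. An f1 origin is also present. Short annotated fragments such as ble, a bGH poly(A) piece and a large T antigen segment appear to be backbone remnants or partial matches rather than functional units.

The payload is a synthetic 1.6 kb open reading frame driven by the CMV immediate early enhancer and promoter and terminated by the SV40 poly(A) signal. It begins with an N-terminal fragment of human Smac/DIABLO, which directs the fusion to the mitochondrial intermembrane space. A short linker derived from the multiple cloning site follows, and then the SypHer3s sensor. The annotation software labels this sensor region as HyPer-3, presumably because of close sequence similarity between the two probes. The catalogue, however, identifies it as SypHer3s, a ratiometric YFP-based pH indicator with enhanced brightness and improved dynamic range.

The construct is intended for transfection into mammalian cells, where it allows ratiometric fluorescence imaging of pH specifically within the mitochondrial intermembrane space.
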