Addgene plasmid #108120: pC1-SypHer3s-IMS
Purpose: Mitochondrial ratiometric pH probe with enhanced brightness fused to Smac/DIABLO fragment. Probe is localized in mitochondrial intermembrane space. Mammalian cell expression.
Depositing lab: Vsevolod Belousov. Depositing organization: Shemyakin-Ovchinnikov Institute of Bioorganic Chemistry. Publication: SypHer3s: a genetically encoded fluorescent ratiometric probe with enhanced brightness and an improved dynamic range. Ermakova YG, Pak VV, Bogdanova YA, Kotlobay AA, Yampolsky IV, Shokhina AG, Panova AS, Marygin RA, Staroverov DB, Bilan DS, Sies H, Belousov VV. Chem Commun (Camb). 2018 Mar 2. doi: 10.1039/c7cc08740c. PubMed 29497715.
Backbone
  Vector backbone: pC1
  Backbone manufacturer: Evrogen
  Backbone size w/o insert (bp): 3937
  Total vector size (bp): 5578
  Vector type: Mammalian Expression
Growth in bacteria
  Bacterial resistance: Kanamycin, 50 μg/mL
  Growth temperature: 37°C
  Growth strain: DH5alpha
  Copy number: High Copy
Gene/Insert
  Gene/Insert name: SypHer3s-IMS
  Species: Synthetic
  Insert size (bp): 1641
  Promoter: CMV
  Tag / fusion protein: ratiometricYFP (C terminal on insert)
  Cloning method: Gibson Cloning
  Sequencing primers: 5′ CMV
Terms and licenses: Academic/Nonprofit Terms; Industry Terms: Not Available to Industry
Depositor comments: Ermakova Y. G., Pak V. V., Bogdanova Y. A., Kotlobay A. A., Yampolsky I.М., Shokhina A. G., A. S. Panova, R. Marygin, D. B. Staroverov, D. S. Bilan, H. Sies and V. V. Belousov “SypHer3s: genetically encoded fluorescent ratiometric probe with enhanced brightness and improved dynamic range”, Chemical Communications, 2017, upcoming publication
How to cite: pC1-SypHer3s-IMS was a gift from Vsevolod Belousov (Addgene plasmid # 108120 ; http://n2t.net/addgene:108120 ; RRID:Addgene_108120)
